Addgene plasmid #173762: HisGB1-Fusion + CBP TAZ1(340-439)
Purpose: Bacterial coexpression of CBP TAZ1 and CITED2/Hif1a activation domain constructs
Depositing lab: Peter Wright. Depositing organization: Scripps California (The Scripps Research Institute). Publication: The molecular basis of allostery in a facilitated dissociation process. Appling FD, Berlow RB, Stanfield RL, Dyson HJ, Wright PE. Structure. 2021 Sep 11. pii: S0969-2126(21)00261-6. doi: 10.1016/j.str.2021.07.011. PubMed 34520739.
Backbone
  Vector backbone: pET22b
  Backbone manufacturer: Novagen
  Backbone size w/o insert (bp): 5493
  Total vector size (bp): 6258
  Modifications to backbone: introduced second RBS
  Vector type: Bacterial Expression
Growth in bacteria
  Bacterial resistance: Ampicillin, 100 μg/mL
  Growth temperature: 37°C
  Growth strain: DH5alpha
  Copy number: Low Copy
Gene/Insert 1
  Gene/Insert name: CITED2(216-246):Hif1a(796-826) (alt names: CITED2; Hif1a)
  Species: H. sapiens (human)
  Mutation: fusion of CITED2 and Hif1a
  Entrez Gene: HIF1A (a.k.a. HIF-1-alpha, HIF-1A, HIF-1alpha, HIF1, HIF1-ALPHA, MOP1, PASD8, bHLHe78); CITED2 (a.k.a. ASD8, MRG-1, MRG1, P35SRJ, VSD2)
  Promoter: T7
  Tag / fusion protein: His6GB1 (N terminal on backbone); thrombin (N terminal on backbone)
  Cloning method: Restriction Enzyme; 5′ cloning site NdeI (not destroyed); 3′ cloning site BamHI (not destroyed)
  Sequencing primers: 5′ T7; 3′ T7
Gene/Insert 2
  Gene/Insert name: CBP (340-439) (alt names: crebbp; CBP)
  Species: M. musculus (mouse)
  Entrez Gene: Crebbp (a.k.a. CBP, CBP/p300, KAT3A, p300/CBP)
  Promoter: T7
  Cloning method: Restriction Enzyme; 5′ cloning site NcoI (not destroyed); 3′ cloning site BamHI (not destroyed)
  Sequencing primers: 5′ T7; 3′ T7
Terms and licenses: Academic/Nonprofit Terms; Industry Terms: Not Available to Industry
How to cite: HisGB1-Fusion + CBP TAZ1(340-439) was a gift from Peter Wright (Addgene plasmid # 173762 ; http://n2t.net/addgene:173762 ; RRID:Addgene_173762)
