[The description below was written by a language model from this plasmid's Addgene catalogue record and pLannotate feature annotations shown in this document.]
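Description:
HisGB1-Fusion + CBP TAZ1(340-439) is a bacterial coexpression plasmid built on the Novagen pET22b backbone, modified by the addition of a second ribosome binding site so that two proteins are made from one transcript. It replicates through the pBR322-type ColE1 origin together with rop and the bom region, consistent with its listing as low copy, and is selected with ampicillin via the β-lactamase gene. An f1 origin and a lacI cassette are also present. Short fragments annotated as tetracycline resistance are backbone remnants, not a functional marker.

Expression is driven by a single T7 promoter with an adjacent lac operator, so transcription depends on T7 RNA polymerase and is induced with IPTG, and it ends at the T7 terminator. The first cistron, behind a T7 gene 10 RBS, encodes an N-terminal His6 tag and the GB1 domain of streptococcal protein G (a solubility-enhancing fusion partner), followed by a thrombin cleavage site and a chimeric activation-domain peptide joining human CITED2 residues 216-246 to human HIF-1α residues 796-826. The automated annotation labels the CITED portion as a mouse Cited1 fragment, probably a homology match to the related family member; the catalogue identifies it as CITED2. The second RBS then directs translation of mouse CBP residues 340-439, the TAZ1 domain. A backbone His-tag sequence lies downstream of this insert, but the record lists no tag for TAZ1.

Producing TAZ1 together with its tagged ligand presumably lets the complex be recovered through the His tag. The associated work addresses allostery in facilitated dissociation. The sequenced record is 6,177 nt, slightly shorter than the stated 6,258 bp.
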