Features (pLannotate 1.2.2; 24 found; start..end, strand, type, name):
     26..73      -  terminator     T7 terminator: transcription terminator for bacteriophage T7 RNA polymerase
     81..130     -  CDS            SET1 (fragment): solubility-enhancement tag derived from T7 phage gene 10B
    140..157     -  CDS            9xHis (fragment): 9xHis affinity tag
    183..485     -  CDS            Crebbp (fragment): CBP_MOUSE - Also known as Cbp. Experimental evidence at protein level: Swiss-Prot protein existence level 1. Acetylates histones, giving a specific tag for transcriptional activation (By similarity). Also acetylates non-histone proteins, like DDX21, FBL, IRF2, MAFG, NCOA3, POLR1E/PAF53 and FOXO1 (PubMed:10207073, PubMed:11701890, PubMed:16287980, PubMed:15220471). Binds specifically to phosphorylated CREB and enhances its transcriptional activity toward cAMP-responsive genes (By similarity). Acts as a coactivator of ALX1 (By similarity). Acts as a circadian transcriptional coactivator which en
    492..514     -  RBS            RBS: efficient ribosome binding site from bacteriophage T7 gene 10 (Olins and Rangwala, 1989)
    541..645     -  CDS            HIF1A (fragment): HIF1A_HUMAN - Also known as BHLHE78, MOP1 From Homo sapiens (Human).
    634..765     -  CDS            Cited1 (fragment): CITE1_MOUSE - Also known as Msg1. Experimental evidence at protein level: Swiss-Prot protein existence level 1. Transcriptional coactivator of the p300/CBP-mediated transcription complex. Enhances SMAD-mediated transcription by strengthening the functional link between the DNA-binding SMAD transcription factors and the p300/CBP transcription coactivator complex. Stimulates estrogen-dependent transactivation activity mediated by estrogen receptors signaling; stabilizes the interaction of estrogen receptor ESR1 and histone acetyltransferase EP300. Positively regulates TGF-beta signaling through
    778..942     -  CDS            spg (fragment) (sequence withheld): SPG1_STRSG - Experimental evidence at protein level: Swiss-Prot protein existence level 1. Binds to the constant Fc region of IgG with high affinity. From Streptococcus sp. group G.
    956..972     -  CDS            capTEV™ (fragment): composite tag for in vivo biotinylation, TEV protease cleavage, and 6xHis tagging
    985..1007    -  RBS            RBS: efficient ribosome binding site from bacteriophage T7 gene 10 (Olins and Rangwala, 1989)
   1022..1046    -  protein_bind   lac operator: The lac repressor binds to the lac operator to inhibit transcription in E. coli. This inhibition can be relieved by adding lactose or isopropyl-β-D-thiogalactopyranoside (IPTG). lac repressor encoded by lacI
   1047..1065    -  promoter       T7 promoter: promoter for bacteriophage T7 RNA polymerase
   1087..1366    +  CDS            TcR (fragment): tetracycline efflux protein; tet; confers resistance to tetracycline
   1374..1451    +  promoter       lacI promoter: lacI
   1452..2534    +  CDS            lacI: lac repressor; lacI; The lac repressor binds to the lac operator to inhibit transcription in E. coli. This inhibition can be relieved by adding lactose or isopropyl-β-D-thiogalactopyranoside (IPTG).
   2547..2568    +  protein_bind   CAP binding site: CAP binding activates transcription in the presence of cAMP. E. coli catabolite activator protein
   2583..2874    +  CDS            TcR (fragment): tetracycline efflux protein; tet; confers resistance to tetracycline
   2946..3326    -  CDS            YPB1_ECOLX: Protein predicted: Swiss-Prot protein existence level 4. From Escherichia coli.
   3343..3534    +  CDS            rop: Rop protein, which maintains plasmids at low copy number; rop
   3636..3775    +  misc_feature   bom: basis of mobility region from pBR322
   3961..4549    -  rep_origin     ori: high-copy-number ColE1/pMB1/pBR322/pUC origin of replication
   4720..5580    -  CDS            AmpR: β-lactamase; bla; confers resistance to ampicillin, carbenicillin, and related antibiotics
   5581..5685    -  promoter       AmpR promoter: bla
   5738..6166    -  rep_origin     f1 ori (sequence partly withheld): f1 bacteriophage origin of replication; arrow indicates direction of (+) strand synthesis
>Addgene plasmid #173762 | HisGB1-Fusion + CBP TAZ1(340-439) | addgene full sequence | sequence record 353460 | Addgene NGS Result
ATCCGGATATAGTTCCTCCTTTCAGCAAAAAACCCCTCAAGACCCGTTTAGAGGCCCCAAGGGGTTATGC
TAGTTATTGCTCAGCGGTGGCAGCAGCCAACTCAGCTTCCTTTCGGGCTTTGTTAGCAGCCGGATCTCAG
TGGTGGTGGTGGTGGTGCTCGAGTGCGGCCGCAAGCTTACTATCGCTTGTCACTGGCATTTTTCAAAGGG
AGGCAAACAGGACAGTCATGTCGTGTGCAGTTCTTCCAATGAGAGATGATTTGTCGTGAAGATGCACAAT
GGGCAACTTGGCAGGCTTTCCCAGCCTGACAATGTGTCATGTGATTCAAAACGTTTTTCATGGTTCGACA
GTGTGGGAGAGAACAGGCTCGAACCTCTCCATTTGCTTGCTCTCGTCTCTGACATTTGTGGGCATGAAGC
AGTAGAACCAGCTGCTGCTGTATCAGTTTGCGTTTTTCAGGGTCTGCTGTGGGGCCTGTTGCCATGGTAT
ATCTCCTTCTTAAAGTTAAACAAAATTATTTCTAGAGGGGATCCCTATCAGTTAACTTGATCCAAAGCTC
TGAGTAATTCTTCACCCTGCAGTAGGTTTCTGCTGCCTTGTATAGGAGCATTAACTTCACAATCATAACT
GGTCAGTTCTGGTAACTCCTTGATGCGGTCCAAACCCATTTCTATCACCAAGGACATAAGAACTTCCTCG
TCGATGAAATCAGTGTCTATGACATTGGACATATGGGAACCACGCGGAACCAGGCCGCTGCTGCCGCTGC
TGAATTC
[168 nt withheld, positions 778-945]
GCCGCTGCTGTGATGATGATGATGATGGCCCATCGTATATCTCCTTCTTAAAGTTAAACAAAATTATTTC
TAGAGGGGAATTGTTATCCGCTCACAATTCCCCTATAGTGAGTCGTATTAATTTCGCGGGATCGAGATCT
CGATCCTCTACGCCGGACGCATCGTGGCCGGCATCACCGGCGCCACAGGTGCGGTTGCTGGCGCCTATAT
CGCCGACATCACCGATGGGGAAGATCGGGCTCGCCACTTCGGGCTCATGAGCGCTTGTTTCGGCGTGGGT
ATGGTGGCAGGCCCCGTGGCCGGGGGACTGTTGGGCGCCATCTCCTTGCATGCACCATTCCTTGCGGCGG
CGGTGCTCAACGGCCTCAACCTACTACTGGGCTGCTTCCTAATGCAGGAGTCGCATAAGGGAGAGCGTCG
AGATCCCGGACACCATCGAATGGCGCAAAACCTTTCGCGGTATGGCATGATAGCGCCCGGAAGAGAGTCA
ATTCAGGGTGGTGAATGTGAAACCAGTAACGTTATACGATGTCGCAGAGTATGCCGGTGTCTCTTATCAG
ACCGTTTCCCGCGTGGTGAACCAGGCCAGCCACGTTTCTGCGAAAACGCGGGAAAAAGTGGAAGCGGCGA
TGGCGGAGCTGAATTACATTCCCAACCGCGTGGCACAACAACTGGCGGGCAAACAGTCGTTGCTGATTGG
CGTTGCCACCTCCAGTCTGGCCCTGCACGCGCCGTCGCAAATTGTCGCGGCGATTAAATCTCGCGCCGAT
CAACTGGGTGCCAGCGTGGTGGTGTCGATGGTAGAACGAAGCGGCGTCGAAGCCTGTAAAGCGGCGGTGC
ACAATCTTCTCGCGCAACGCGTCAGTGGGCTGATCATTAACTATCCGCTGGATGACCAGGATGCCATTGC
TGTGGAAGCTGCCTGCACTAATGTTCCGGCGTTATTTCTTGATGTCTCTGACCAGACACCCATCAACAGT
ATTATTTTCTCCCATGAAGACGGTACGCGACTGGGCGTGGAGCATCTGGTCGCATTGGGTCACCAGCAAA
TCGCGCTGTTAGCGGGCCCATTAAGTTCTGTCTCGGCGCGTCTGCGTCTGGCTGGCTGGCATAAATATCT
CACTCGCAATCAAATTCAGCCGATAGCGGAACGGGAAGGCGACTGGAGTGCCATGTCCGGTTTTCAACAA
ACCATGCAAATGCTGAATGAGGGCATCGTTCCCACTGCGATGCTGGTTGCCAACGATCAGATGGCGCTGG
GCGCAATGCGCGCCATTACCGAGTCCGGGCTGCGCGTTGGTGCGGATATCTCGGTAGTGGGATACGACGA
TACCGAAGACAGCTCATGTTATATCCCGCCGTTAACCACCATCAAACAGGATTTTCGCCTGCTGGGGCAA
ACCAGCGTGGACCGCTTGCTGCAACTCTCTCAGGGCCAGGCGGTGAAGGGCAATCAGCTGTTGCCCGTCT
CACTGGTGAAAAGAAAAACCACCCTGGCGCCCAATACGCAAACCGCCTCTCCCCGCGCGTTGGCCGATTC
ATTAATGCAGCTGGCACGACAGGTTTCCCGACTGGAAAGCGGGCAGTGAGCGCAACGCAATTAATGTAAG
TTAGCTCACTCATTAGGCACCGGGATCTCGACCGATGCCCTTGAGAGCCTTCAACCCAGTCAGCTCCTTC
CGGTGGGCGCGGGGCATGACTATCGTCGCCGCACTTATGACTGTCTTCTTTATCATGCAACTCGTAGGAC
AGGTGCCGGCAGCGCTCTGGGTCATTTTCGGCGAGGACCGCTTTCGCTGGAGCGCGACGATGATCGGCCT
GTCGCTTGCGGTATTCGGAATCTTGCACGCCCTCGCTCAAGCCTTCGTCACTGGTCCCGCCACCAAACGT
TTCGGCGAGAAGCAGGCCATTATCGCCGGCATGGCGGCCCCACGGGTGCGCATGATCGTGCTCCTGTCGT
TGAGGACCCGGCTAGGCTGGCGGGGTTGCCTTACTGGTTAGCAGAATGAATCACCGATACGCGAGCGAAC
GTGAAGCGACTGCTGCTGCAAAACGTCTGCGACCTGAGCAACAACATGAATGGTCTTCGGTTTCCGTGTT
TCGTAAAGTCTGGAAACGCGGAAGTCAGCGCCCTGCACCATTATGTTCCGGATCTGCATCGCAGGATGCT
GCTGGCTACCCTGTGGAACACCTACATCTGTATTAACGAAGCGCTGGCATTGACCCTGAGTGATTTTTCT
CTGGTCCCGCCGCATCCATACCGCCAGTTGTTTACCCTCACAACGTTCCAGTAACCGGGCATGTTCATCA
TCAGTAACCCGTATCGTGAGCATCCTCTCTCGTTTCATCGGTATCATTACCCCCATGAACAGAAATCCCC
CTTACACGGAGGCATCAGTGACCAAACAGGAAAAAACCGCCCTTAACATGGCCCGCTTTATCAGAAGCCA
GACATTAACGCTTCTGGAGAAACTCAACGAGCTGGACGCGGATGAACAGGCAGACATCTGTGAATCGCTT
CACGACCACGCTGATGAGCTTTACCGCAGCTGCCTCGCGCGTTTCGGTGATGACGGTGAAAACCTCTGAC
ACATGCAGCTCCCGGAGACGGTCACAGCTTGTCTGTAAGCGGATGCCGGGAGCAGACAAGCCCGTCAGGG
CGCGTCAGCGGGTGTTGGCGGGTGTCGGGGCGCAGCCATGACCCAGTCACGTAGCGATAGCGGAGTGTAT
ACTGGCTTAACTATGCGGCATCAGAGCAGATTGTACTGAGAGTGCACCATTGCGGTGTGAAATACCGCAC
AGATGCGTAAGGAGAAAATACCGCATCAGGCGCTCTTCCGCTTCCTCGCTCACTGACTCGCTGCGCTCGG
TCGTTCGGCTGCGGCGAGCGGTATCAGCTCACTCAAAGGCGGTAATACGGTTATCCACAGAATCAGGGGA
TAACGCAGGAAAGAACATGTGAGCAAAAGGCCAGCAAAAGGCCAGGAACCGTAAAAAGGCCGCGTTGCTG
GCGTTTTTCCATAGGCTCCGCCCCCCTGACGAGCATCACAAAAATCGACGCTCAAGTCAGAGGTGGCGAA
ACCCGACAGGACTATAAAGATACCAGGCGTTTCCCCCTGGAAGCTCCCTCGTGCGCTCTCCTGTTCCGAC
CCTGCCGCTTACCGGATACCTGTCCGCCTTTCTCCCTTCGGGAAGCGTGGCGCTTTCTCATAGCTCACGC
TGTAGGTATCTCAGTTCGGTGTAGGTCGTTCGCTCCAAGCTGGGCTGTGTGCACGAACCCCCCGTTCAGC
CCGACCGCTGCGCCTTATCCGGTAACTATCGTCTTGAGTCCAACCCGGTAAGACACGACTTATCGCCACT
GGCAGCAGCCACTGGTAACAGGATTAGCAGAGCGAGGTATGTAGGCGGTGCTACAGAGTTCTTGAAGTGG
TGGCCTAACTACGGCTACACTAGAAGGACAGTATTTGGTATCTGTGCTCTGCTGAAGCCAGTTACCTTCG
GAAAAAGAGTTGGTAGCTCTTGATCCGGCAAACAAACCACCGCTGGTAGCGGTGGTTTTTTTGTTTGCAA
GCAGCAGATTACGCGCAGAAAAAAAGGATCTCAAGAAGATCCTTTGATCTTTTCTACGGGGTCTGACGCT
CAGTGGAACGAAAACTCACGTTAAGGGATTTTGGTCATGAGATTATCAAAAAGGATCTTCACCTAGATCC
TTTTAAATTAAAAATGAAGTTTTAAATCAATCTAAAGTATATATGAGTAAACTTGGTCTGACAGTTACCA
ATGCTTAATCAGTGAGGCACCTATCTCAGCGATCTGTCTATTTCGTTCATCCATAGTTGCCTGACTCCCC
GTCGTGTAGATAACTACGATACGGGAGGGCTTACCATCTGGCCCCAGTGCTGCAATGATACCGCGAGACC
CACGCTCACCGGCTCCAGATTTATCAGCAATAAACCAGCCAGCCGGAAGGGCCGAGCGCAGAAGTGGTCC
TGCAACTTTATCCGCCTCCATCCAGTCTATTAATTGTTGCCGGGAAGCTAGAGTAAGTAGTTCGCCAGTT
AATAGTTTGCGCAACGTTGTTGCCATTGCTGCAGGCATCGTGGTGTCACGCTCGTCGTTTGGTATGGCTT
CATTCAGCTCCGGTTCCCAACGATCAAGGCGAGTTACATGATCCCCCATGTTGTGCAAAAAAGCGGTTAG
CTCCTTCGGTCCTCCGATCGTTGTCAGAAGTAAGTTGGCCGCAGTGTTATCACTCATGGTTATGGCAGCA
CTGCATAATTCTCTTACTGTCATGCCATCCGTAAGATGCTTTTCTGTGACTGGTGAGTACTCAACCAAGT
CATTCTGAGAATAGTGTATGCGGCGACCGAGTTGCTCTTGCCCGGCGTCAATACGGGATAATACCGCGCC
ACATAGCAGAACTTTAAAAGTGCTCATCATTGGAAAACGTTCTTCGGGGCGAAAACTCTCAAGGATCTTA
CCGCTGTTGAGATCCAGTTCGATGTAACCCACTCGTGCACCCAACTGATCTTCAGCATCTTTTACTTTCA
CCAGCGTTTCTGGGTGAGCAAAAACAGGAAGGCAAAATGCCGCAAAAAAGGGAATAAGGGCGACACGGAA
ATGTTGAATACTCATACTCTTCCTTTTTCAATATTATTGAAGCATTTATCAGGGTTATTGTCTCATGAGC
GGATACATATTTGAATGTATTTAGAAAAATAAACAAATAGGGGTTCCGCGCACATTTCCCCGAAAAGTGC
CACCTAAATTGTAAGCGTTAATATTTTGTTAAAATTCGCGTTAAATTTTTGTTAAATCAGCTCATTTTTT
AACCAATAGGCCGAAATCGGCAAAATCCCTTATAAATCAAAAGAATAGACCGAGATAGGGT
[37 nt withheld, positions 5837-5873]
AAAGAACGTGGACTCCAACGTCAAAGG
[49 nt withheld, positions 5901-5949]
T
[91 nt withheld, positions 5951-6041]
G
[124 nt withheld, positions 6043-6166]
CCCATTCGCCA
