>Addgene plasmid #173762 | HisGB1-Fusion + CBP TAZ1(340-439) | depositor partial sequence | sequence record 344991 | T7promoter/terminator
NNTGACGGTAATTCCCTCTAGAATAATTTTGTTTAACTTTAAGAAGGAGATATACGATGGGCCATCATCA
TCATCATCACAGCAGCGGC
[168 nt withheld, positions 90-257]
GAATTCAGCAGCGGCAGCAGCGGCCTGGTTCCGCGTGGTTCCCATATGTCCAATGTCATAGACACTGATT
TCATCGACGAGGAAGTTCTTATGTCCTTGGTGATAGAAATGGGTTTGGACCGCATCAAGGAGTTACCAGA
ACTGACCAGTTATGATTGTGAAGTTAATGCTCCTATACAAGGCAGCAGAAACCTACTGCAGGGTGAAGAA
TTACTCAGAGCTTTGGATCAAGTTAACTGATAGGGATCCCCTCTAGAAATAATTTTGTTTAACTTTAAGA
AGGAGATATACCATGGCAACAGGCCCCACAGCAGACCCTGAAAAACGCAAACTGATACAGCAGCAGCTGG
TTCTACTGCTTCATGCCCACAAATGTCAGAGACGAGAGCAAGCAAATGGAGAGGTTCGAGCCTGTTCTCT
CCCACACTGTCGAACCATGAAAAACGTTTTGAATCACATGACACATTGTCAGGCTGGGAAAGCCTGCCAA
GTTGCCCATTGTGCATCTTCACGACAAATCATCTCTCATTGGAAGAACTGCACACGACATGACTGTCCTG
TTTGCCTCCCTTTGAAAAATGCCAGTGACAAGCGATAGTAAGCTTGCGGCCGCACTCGAGCACCACCACC
ACCACCACTGAGATCCGGCTGCTAACAAAGCCCGAAAGGAAGCTGAGTTGGCTGCTGCCACCGCTGAGCA
ATAACTAGCATAACCCCTTGGGGCCTCTAAACGGGTCTTGAGGGGTTTTTTGCTGAAGGAGAACTATATC
CGGATTGGCGATGGACGCGCCCTGTAGCGGCGCATTAAGCGCGGCGGGGTGTGGTGTTACGCGCAGCGTG
ACGCTACACTTGCAGCGCCTAGCGCCCGCTCTTTCGCTTTCTTCCCTTCTTTCTCGCCACGTCGCNGCTT
TCCCCGTCAAGCTCTAATCGGGGCTCCNTTAGGNTCCGATTATGCTACGGACCTCGAACCAAACTGATAG
GGGTAATGTTTCACGGTAAGGGGCAATN
